Addgene plasmid #37178: UQ6148
Depositing lab: Gary Roberts. Depositing organization: University of Wisconsin, Madison.
Backbone
  Vector backbone: pUX3254 AND pUX2410
  Modifications to backbone: pUX3254 = pUX3010 reporter system with a deletion between the “c” and “d” binding motifs such that the individual binding motifs “a,” “b,” “c,” “d,” “e,” and “f” are spaced at 21-bp intervals. The “c – d” sequence is 5′-TTCGGGAAACCG*GGTTCGGGTTTCATG-3′ where the asterisk represents the junction.
Growth in bacteria
  Bacterial resistance: Ampicillin and Kanamycin, 100 & 50 μg/mL
  Growth temperature: 37°C
  Growth strain: E. Coli UQ5853
  Growth instructions: Copy number: pUX2410 High / pUX3254 Low
  Copy number: Unknown
Gene/Insert
  Gene/Insert name: coxM1′::lacZ reporter system with RcoM binding sites "a-f" spaced at 21bp AND RcoM1 with C-term 6xHIS tag
  Cloning method: Unknown
  Sequencing primers: 5′ pEXT20-F1; 3′ pRcoM1bs-R
Terms and licenses: Academic/Nonprofit Terms; Industry Terms: Not Available to Industry
Depositor comments: This is Roberts lab strain UQ5853 (Addgene #37159) containing Roberts lab plasmids pUX3254 (coxM1′::lacZ reporter system with binding sites “a-f” with a deletion between the “c” and “d” binding motifs such that the individual binding motifs “a,” “b,” “c,” “d,” “e,” and “f” are spaced at 21-bp intervals) AND pUX2410 (for expression of Burkholderia xenovorans RcoM1 protein + C-terminal 6×His tag). Strain is CmR, pUX3254 is KanR and SpecR, pUX2410 is AmpR. Can be grown in Amp + Kan. For strain usage see attached pdf.
How to cite: UQ6148 was a gift from Gary Roberts (Addgene plasmid # 37178)
