[The description below was written by a language model from this plasmid's Addgene catalogue record.]
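Description:
UQ6148 is not a single plasmid but an E. coli strain carrying two compatible plasmids that together form an in vivo reporter assay for the transcription factor RcoM1. The host, UQ5853, is itself chloramphenicol resistant. The first plasmid, pUX2410, is described as high copy and ampicillin resistant, and it expresses the Burkholderia xenovorans RcoM1 protein with a C-terminal 6×His tag, which permits detection or affinity purification. The second, pUX3254, is low copy, confers kanamycin and spectinomycin resistance, and carries a coxM1′::lacZ fusion, so that activity of the coxM1 promoter region is read out as β-galactosidase. Both plasmids can be maintained together with ampicillin plus kanamycin. The record does not state the origins of replication or the promoter that drives RcoM1 expression, and no sequence annotation is provided.

The distinguishing feature of this strain lies in the reporter. pUX3254 derives from the pUX3010 reporter system, which contains six individual RcoM binding motifs designated "a" through "f" upstream of lacZ. In pUX3254 a deletion has been made between motifs "c" and "d" so that all six motifs lie at uniform 21-bp intervals, roughly two turns of the DNA helix. Comparing lacZ output from this variant with that of related reporter constructs allows the effect of motif spacing and arrangement on RcoM1 binding and RcoM1-dependent transcriptional activation to be examined in a heterologous E. coli background. The strain therefore suits studies of how RcoM1 recognises its repeated DNA target sites and of the promoter architecture required for activation.
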