>Addgene plasmid #37178 | UQ6148 | addgene partial sequence | sequence record 47884 | pEXT20-F1 5'-TACGACGTCACCGATCTGAC
CGGCGGGCGGCAGCGCGCCCTCGCCGAGGCGCCTCTTCAAGATTCCCGTGTACCGGAAGAACCGCGTGAT
CCTGCTCGATCTGAAAGACATCGTGCGCTTTCAGGGCGACGGCCACTACACGACGATCGTGACGCGGGAC
GACCGCTACCTGTCCAATCTTTCACTGGCCGATCTGGAGCTGCGTCTCGACAGCAGCATTTATCTGCGCG
TTCATCGCAGCCATATCGTGAGCCTGCAATATGCGGTGGAGCTGGTCAAACTGGACGAGAGCGTCAATCT
CGTCATGGACGACGCGGAACAGACCCAGGTGCCGGTCAGCCGCTCGCGAACGGCGCAACTGAAGGAACTG
CTCGGTGTGGTCCATCACCATCACCATCACTGATAAGCTTGGCTGTTTTGGCGGATGAGAGAAAAATTTC
GTCGCCCGCCATAAACTG
