>Addgene plasmid #37178 | UQ6148 | addgene partial sequence | sequence record 47885 | pRcoM1bs-R 5'-GAGAGGCGGTTTGCGTATT
AGTGAGACGGGCAACAGCTGATTGCCCTTCACCGCCTGGCCCTGAGAGAGTTGCAGCAAGCGGTCCACGC
TGGTTTGCCCCAGCAGGCGAAAATCCTGTTTGATGGTGGTTAACGGCGGGATATAACATGAGCTGTCTTC
GGTATCGTCGTATCCCACTACCGAGATATCCGCACCAACGCGCAGCCCGGACTCGGTAATGGCGCGCATT
GCGCCCAGCGCCATCTGATCGTTGGCAACCAGCATCGCAGTGGGAACGATGCCCTCATTCAGCATTTGCA
TGGTTTGTTGAAAACCGGACATGGCACTCCAGTCGCCTTCCCGTTCCGCTATCGGCTGAATTTGATTGCG
AGTGAGATATTTATGCCAGCCAGCCAGACGCAGACGCGCCGAGACAGAACTTAATGGGCCCGCTAACAGC
GCGATTTGCTGGTGACCCAATGCGACCAGATGCTCCACGCCCAGTCGCGTACCGTCTTCATGGGAGAAAA
TAATACTGTTGATGGGTGTCTGGTCAGAGACATCAAGAAATAACGCCGGAACATTAGTGCAGGCAGCTTC
CACAGCAATGGCATCCTGGTCATCCAGCGGATAGTTAATGATCAGCCCACTGACGCGTTGCGCGAGAAGA
TTGTGCACCGCCGCTTTACAGGCTTCGACGCCGCTTCGTTCTACCATCGACACCACCACGCTGGCACCCA
GTTGATCGGCGCGAGATTTAATCGCCGCGACAATTTGCGACGGCGCGTGCAGGGCCAGACTGGAGGTGGC
AACGCCAATCAGCAACGACTGTTTGCCCGCCAGTTGTTGTGCCACGCGGTTGGGAATGTAATTCAGCTCC
GCCATCGCCGCTTCCACTTTTTCCCGCGTTTTCGCAGAAACGTGGCTGGCCTGGTTCACCACGCGGGAAA
CGGTCTGATAAGAGACACCGGCATACTCTGCGACATCGTATAACGTTACTGGTTTCACATTCACCACCCT
